>Addgene plasmid #144849 | TFORF3373 | addgene full sequence | sequence record 404413 | Addgene NGS Result
TTAATGTAGTCTTATGCAATACTCTTGTAGTCTTGCAACATGGTAACGATGAGTTAGCAACATGCCTTAC
AAGGAGAGAAAAAGCACCGTGCATGCCGATTGGTGGAAGTAAGGTGGTACGATCGTGCCTTATTAGGAAG
GCAACAGACGGGTCTGACATGGATTGGACGAACCACTGAATTGCCGCATTGCAGAGATATTGTATTTAAG
TGCCTAGCTCGATACATAAACGGGTCTCTCTGGTTAGACCAGATCTGAGCCTGGGAGCTCTCTGGCTAAC
TAGGGAACCCACTGCTTAAGCCTCAATAAAGCTTGCCTTGAGTGCTTCAAGTAGTGTGTGCCCGTCTGTT
GTGTGACTCTGGTAACTAGAGATCCCTCAGACCCTTTTAGTCAGTGTGGAAAATCTCTAGCAGTGGCGCC
CGAACAGGGACTTGAAAGCGAAAGGGAAACCAGAGGAGCTCTCTCGACGCAGGACTCGGCTTGCTGAAGC
GCGCACGGCAAGAGGCGAGGGGCGGCGACTGGTGAGTACGCCAAAAATTTTGACTAGCGGAGGCTAGAAG
GAGAGAGATGGGTGCGAGAGCGTCAGTATTAAGCGGGGGAGAATTAGATCGCGATGGGAAAAAATTCGGT
TAAGGCCAGGGGGAAAGAAAAAATATAAATTAAAACATATAGTATGGGCAAGCAGGGAGCTAGAACGATT
CGCAGTTAATCCTGGCCTGTTAGAAACATCAGAAGGCTGTAGACAAATACTGGGACAGCTACAACCATCC
CTTCAGACAGGATCAGAAGAACTTAGATCATTATATAATACAGTAGCAACCCTCTATTGTGTGCATCAAA
GGATAGAGATAAAAGACACCAAGGAAGCTTTAGACAAGATAGAGGAAGAGCAAAACAAAAGTAAGACCAC
CGCACAGCAAGCGGCCGCTGATCTTCAGACCTGGAGGAGGAGATATGAGGGACAATTGGAGAAGTGAATT
ATATAAATATAAAGTAGTAAAAATTGAACCATTAGGAGTAGCACCCACCAAGGCAAAGAGAAGAGTGGTG
CAGAGAGAAAAAAGAGCAGTGGGAATAGGAGCTTTGTTCCTTGGGTTCTTGGGAGCAGCAGGAAGCACTA
TGGGCGCAGCGTCAATGACGCTGACGGTACAGGCCAGACAATTATTGTCTGGTATAGTGCAGCAGCAGAA
CAATTTGCTGAGGGCTATTGAGGCGCAACAGCATCTGTTGCAACTCACAGTCTGGGGCATCAAGCAGCTC
CAGGCAAGAATCCTGGCTGTGGAAAGATACCTAAAGGATCAACAGCTCCTGGGGATTTGGGGTTGCTCTG
GAAAACTCATTTGCACCACTGCTGTGCCTTGGAATGCTAGTTGGAGTAATAAATCTCTGGAACAGATTTG
GAATCACACGACCTGGATGGAGTGGGACAGAGAAATTAACAATTACACAAGCTTAATACACTCCTTAATT
GAAGAATCGCAAAACCAGCAAGAAAAGAATGAACAAGAATTATTGGAATTAGATAAATGGGCAAGTTTGT
GGAATTGGTTTAACATAACAAATTGGCTGTGGTATATAAAATTATTCATAATGATAGTAGGAGGCTTGGT
AGGTTTAAGAATAGTTTTTGCTGTACTTTCTATAGTGAATAGAGTTAGGCAGGGATATTCACCATTATCG
TTTCAGACCCACCTCCCAACCCCGAGGGGACCCATGCATTGCATCTCAATTAGTCAGCAACCAGGTGTGG
AAAGTCCCCAGGCTCCCCAGCAGGCAGAAGTATGCAAAGCATGCGTCTCAATTAGTCAGCAACCATAGTC
CCGCCCCTAACTCCGCCCATCCCGCCCCTAACTCCGCCCAGTTCCGCCCATTCTCCGCCCCATGGCTGAC
TAATTTTTTTTATTTATGCAGAGGCCGAGGCCGCCTCGGCCTCTGAGCTATTCCAGAAGTAGTGAGGAGG
CTTTTTTGGAGGCCTAGGCTTTTGCAAAAAGCTTTCTAGAGGTACCACCGGAGCTTACCATGACCGAGTA
CAAGCCCACGGTGCGCCTCGCCACCCGCGACGACGTCCCCAGGGCCGTACGCACCCTCGCCGCCGCGTTC
GCCGACTACCCCGCCACGCGCCACACCGTCGATCCGGACCGCCACATCGAGCGGGTCACCGAGCTGCAAG
AACTCTTCCTCACGCGCGTCGGGCTCGACATCGGCAAGGTGTGGGTCGCGGACGACGGCGCCGCCGTGGC
GGTCTGGACCACGCCGGAGAGCGTCGAAGCGGGGGCGGTGTTCGCCGAGATCGGCCCGCGCATGGCCGAG
TTGAGCGGTTCCCGGCTGGCCGCGCAGCAACAGATGGAAGGCCTCCTGGCGCCGCACCGGCCCAAGGAGC
CCGCGTGGTTCCTGGCCACCGTCGGCGTCTCGCCCGACCACCAGGGCAAGGGTCTGGGCAGCGCCGTCGT
GCTCCCCGGAGTGGAGGCGGCCGAGCGCGCCGGGGTGCCCGCCTTCCTGGAGACCTCCGCGCCCCGCAAC
CTCCCCTTCTACGAGCGGCTCGGCTTCACCGTCACCGCCGACGTCGAGGTGCCCGAAGGACCGCGCACCT
GGTGCATGACCCGCAAGCCCGGTGCCAGTTAACGAATTCTAGATCTTGAGACAAATGGCAGTATTCATCC
ACAATTTTAAAAGAAAAGGGGGGATTGGGGGGTACAGTGCAGGGGAAAGAATAGTAGACATAATAGCAAC
AGACATACAAACTAAAGAATTACAAAAACAAATTACAAAAATTCAAAATTTTCGGGTTTATTACAGGGAC
AGCAGAGATCCACTTTGGCGCCGGCTCGAGGCCTGCAGGTGCAAAGATGGATAAAGTTTTAAACAGAGAG
GAATCTTTGCAGCTAATGGACCTTCTAGGTCTTGAAAGGAGTGGGAATTGGCTCCGGTGCCCGTCAGTGG
GCAGAGCGCACATCGCCCACAGTCCCCGAGAAGTTGGGGGGAGGGGTCGGCAATTGAACCGGTGCCTAGA
GAAGGTGGCGCGGGGTAAACTGGGAAAGTGATGTCGTGTACTGGCTCCGCCTTTTTCCCGAGGGTGGGGG
AGAACCGTATATAAGTGCAGTAGTCGCCGTGAACGTTCTTTTTCGCAACGGGTTTGCCGCCAGAACACAG
GTAAGTGCCGTGTGTGGTTCCCGCGGGCCTGGCCTCTTTACGGGTTATGGCCCTTGCGTGCCTTGAATTA
CTTCCACCTGGCTGCAGTACGTGATTCTTGATCCCGAGCTTCGGGTTGGAAGTGGGTGGGAGAGTTCGAG
GCCTTGCGCTTAAGGAGCCCCTTCGCCTCGTGCTTGAGTTGAGGCCTGGCCTGGGCGCTGGGGCCGCCGC
GTGCGAATCTGGTGGCACCTTCGCGCCTGTCTCGCTGCTTTCGATAAGTCTCTAGCCATTTAAAATTTTT
GATGACCTGCTGCGACGCTTTTTTTCTGGCAAGATAGTCTTGTAAATGCGGGCCAAGATCTGCACACTGG
TATTTCGGTTTTTGGGGCCGCGGGCGGCGACGGGGCCCGTGCGTCCCAGCGCACATGTTCGGCGAGGCGG
GGCCTGCGAGCGCGGCCACCGAGAATCGGACGGGGGTAGTCTCAAGCTGGCCGGCCTGCTCTGGTGCCTG
GCCTCGCGCCGCCGTGTATCGCCCCGCCCTGGGCGGCAAGGCTGGCCCGGTCGGCACCAGTTGCGTGAGC
GGAAAGATGGCCGCTTCCCGGCCCTGCTGCAGGGAGCTCAAAATGGAGGACGCGGCGCTCGGGAGAGCGG
GCGGGTGAGTCACCCACACAAAGGAAAAGGGCCTTTCCGTCCTCAGCCGTCGCTTCATGTGACTCCACGG
AGTACCGGGCGCCGTCCAGGCACCTCGATTAGTTCTCGAGCTTTTGGAGTACGTCGTCTTTAGGTTGGGG
GGAGGGGTTTTATGCGATGGAGTTTCCCCACACTGAGTGGGTGGAGACTGAAGTTAGGCCAGCTTGGCAC
TTGATGTAATTCTCCTTGGAATTTGCCCTTTTTGAGTTTGGATCTTGGTTCATTCTCAAGCCTCAGACAG
TGGTTCAAAGTTTTTTTCTTCCATTTCAGGTGTCGTGAGGCTAGCATCGATTGATCAACAAGTTTGTACA
AAAAAGTTGGCATGAGAGCTCATGCTGGACACAAACGATCTGAGTGTGGTGGGGAATGGAGAGAGACGCC
CCGTAAACAGAAACAACATGGGAAAGCCTCCATTTCCCCCAGTAGTGGTGCACGGCGCACAGTAACACCA
ACTCGAAAGAGACCTTATGAATGCAAGGTGTGCGGGAAAGCCTTTAATTCTCCCAATTTATTTCAAATCC
ATCAAAGAACTCACACTGGAAAGAGGTCCTATAAATGTAGGGAAATAGTGAGAGCCTTCACAGTTTCCAG
TTTCTTTCGAAAACATGGAAAAATGCATACTGGAGAAAAACGCTATGAATGTAAATACTGTGGAAAACCT
ATCGATTATCCCAGTTTATTTCAAATTCATGTTAGAACTCACACTGGAGAAAAACCTTACAAATGTAAAC
AATGTGGTAAAGCCTTCATTTCCGCAGGTTACCTTCGGACACATGAAATCAGATCTCACGCGCTGGAGAA
ATCCCACCAATGTCAGGAATGTGGGAAAAAACTCAGTTGTTCCAGTTCCCTTCACAGACATGAAAGAACT
CATAGTGGAGGAAAACTCTACGAATGTCAAAAATGTGCCAAAGTCTTTAGATGTCCCACGTCCCTTCAAG
CACATGAAAGAGCTCACACTGGAGAAAGACCTTATGAATGTAATAAATGTGGTAAAACCTTCAATTATCC
CAGTTGTTTTCGAAGACATAAAAAAACTCATAGTGGAGAAAAGCCATATGAATGTACAAGGTGTGGTAAA
GCCTTTGGGTGGTGCAGTTCCCTCCGAAGACATGAAATGACTCACACTGGAGAAAAACCCTTTGATTGTA
AACAGTGTGGTAAAGTCTTTACTTTTTCAAATTACCTTAGACTTCATGAAAGAACTCATTTGGCCGGGCG
TAGCCAGTGCTTTGGCAGGAGGCAGGGGGATCACCTGAGCCCAGGAGTTTGCCCAACTTTCTTGTACAAA
GTGGTTGATATCGGTAAGCCTATCCCTAACCCTCTCCTCGGTCTCGATTCTACGTAGTAATGAACTAGTC
CGTAACTTGAAAGTATTTCGATTTCTTGGCTTTATATATCTTGTGGAAAGGACGAAATTCCCATTGTGAT
TGGGCCTGCACGCGTTAAGTCGACAATCAACCTCTGGATTACAAAATTTGTGAAAGATTGACTGGTATTC
TTAACTATGTTGCTCCTTTTACGCTATGTGGATACGCTGCTTTAATGCCTTTGTATCATGCTATTGCTTC
CCGTATGGCTTTCATTTTCTCCTCCTTGTATAAATCCTGGTTGCTGTCTCTTTATGAGGAGTTGTGGCCC
GTTGTCAGGCAACGTGGCGTGGTGTGCACTGTGTTTGCTGACGCAACCCCCACTGGTTGGGGCATTGCCA
CCACCTGTCAGCTCCTTTCCGGGACTTTCGCTTTCCCCCTCCCTATTGCCACGGCGGAACTCATCGCCGC
CTGCCTTGCCCGCTGCTGGACAGGGGCTCGGCTGTTGGGCACTGACAATTCCGTGGTGTTGTCGGGGAAA
TCATCGTCCTTTCCTTGGCTGCTCGCCTGTGTTGCCACCTGGATTCTGCGCGGGACGTCCTTCTGCTACG
TCCCTTCGGCCCTCAATCCAGCGGACCTTCCTTCCCGCGGCCTGCTGCCGGCTCTGCGGCCTCTTCCGCG
TCTTCGCCTTCGCCCTCAGACGAGTCGGATCTCCCTTTGGGCCGCCTCCCCGCGTCGACTTTAAGACCAA
TGACTTACAAGGCAGCTGTAGATCTTAGCCACTTTTTAAAAGAAAAGGGGGGACTGGAAGGGCTAATTCA
CTCCCAACGAAGACAAGATCTGCTTTTTGCTTGTACTGGGTCTCTCTGGTTAGACCAGATCTGAGCCTGG
GAGCTCTCTGGCTAACTAGGGAACCCACTGCTTAAGCCTCAATAAAGCTTGCCTTGAGTGCTTCAAGTAG
TGTGTGCCCGTCTGTTGTGTGACTCTGGTAACTAGAGATCCCTCAGACCCTTTTAGTCAGTGTGGAAAAT
CTCTAGCAGTACGTATAGTAGTTCATGTCATCTTATTATTCAGTATTTATAACTTGCAAAGAAATGAATA
TCAGAGAGTGAGAGGAACTTGTTTATTGCAGCTTATAATGGTTACAAATAAAGCAATAGCATCACAAATT
TCACAAATAAAGCATTTTTTTCACTGCATTCTAGTTGTGGTTTGTCCAAACTCATCAATGTATCTTATCA
TGTCTGGCTCTAGCTATCCCGCCCCTAACTCCGCCCATCCCGCCCCTAACTCCGCCCAGTTCCGCCCATT
CTCCGCCCCATGGCTGACTAATTTTTTTTATTTATGCAGAGGCCGAGGCCGCCTCGGCCTCTGAGCTATT
CCAGAAGTAGTGAGGAGGCTTTTTTGGAGGCCTAGGGACGTACCCAATTCGCCCTATAGTGAGTCGTATT
ACGCGCGCTCACTGGCCGTCGTTTTACAACGTCGTGACTGGGAAAACCCTGGCGTTACCCAACTTAATCG
CCTTGCAGCACATCCCCCTTTCGCCAGCTGGCGTAATAGCGAAGAGGCCCGCACCGATCGCCCTTCCCAA
CAGTTGCGCAGCCTGAATGGCGAATGGG
[124 nt withheld, positions 6749-6872]
C
[91 nt withheld, positions 6874-6964]
A
[49 nt withheld, positions 6966-7014]
CCTTTGACGTTGGAGTCCACGTTCTTT
[37 nt withheld, positions 7042-7078]
ACCCTATCTCGGTCTATTCTTTTGATTTATAAGGGATTTTGCCGATTTCGGCCTATTGGTTAAAAAATGA
GCTGATTTAACAAAAATTTAACGCGAATTTTAACAAAATATTAACGCTTACAATTTAGGTGGCACTTTTC
GGGGAAATGTGCGCGGAACCCCTATTTGTTTATTTTTCTAAATACATTCAAATATGTATCCGCTCATGAG
ACAATAACCCTGATAAATGCTTCAATAATATTGAAAAAGGAAGAGTATGAGTATTCAACATTTCCGTGTC
GCCCTTATTCCCTTTTTTGCGGCATTTTGCCTTCCTGTTTTTGCTCACCCAGAAACGCTGGTGAAAGTAA
AAGATGCTGAAGATCAGTTGGGTGCACGAGTGGGTTACATCGAACTGGATCTCAACAGCGGTAAGATCCT
TGAGAGTTTTCGCCCCGAAGAACGTTTTCCAATGATGAGCACTTTTAAAGTTCTGCTATGTGGCGCGGTA
TTATCCCGTATTGACGCCGGGCAAGAGCAACTCGGTCGCCGCATACACTATTCTCAGAATGACTTGGTTG
AGTACTCACCAGTCACAGAAAAGCATCTTACGGATGGCATGACAGTAAGAGAATTATGCAGTGCTGCCAT
AACCATGAGTGATAACACTGCGGCCAACTTACTTCTGACAACGATCGGAGGACCGAAGGAGCTAACCGCT
TTTTTGCACAACATGGGGGATCATGTAACTCGCCTTGATCGTTGGGAACCGGAGCTGAATGAAGCCATAC
CAAACGACGAGCGTGACACCACGATGCCTGTAGCAATGGCAACAACGTTGCGCAAACTATTAACTGGCGA
ACTACTTACTCTAGCTTCCCGGCAACAATTAATAGACTGGATGGAGGCGGATAAAGTTGCAGGACCACTT
CTGCGCTCGGCCCTTCCGGCTGGCTGGTTTATTGCTGATAAATCTGGAGCCGGTGAGCGTGGGTCTCGCG
GTATCATTGCAGCACTGGGGCCAGATGGTAAGCCCTCCCGTATCGTAGTTATCTACACGACGGGGAGTCA
GGCAACTATGGATGAACGAAATAGACAGATCGCTGAGATAGGTGCCTCACTGATTAAGCATTGGTAACTG
TCAGACCAAGTTTACTCATATATACTTTAGATTGATTTAAAACTTCATTTTTAATTTAAAAGGATCTAGG
TGAAGATCCTTTTTGATAATCTCATGACCAAAATCCCTTAACGTGAGTTTTCGTTCCACTGAGCGTCAGA
CCCCGTAGAAAAGATCAAAGGATCTTCTTGAGATCCTTTTTTTCTGCGCGTAATCTGCTGCTTGCAAACA
AAAAAACCACCGCTACCAGCGGTGGTTTGTTTGCCGGATCAAGAGCTACCAACTCTTTTTCCGAAGGTAA
CTGGCTTCAGCAGAGCGCAGATACCAAATACTGTTCTTCTAGTGTAGCCGTAGTTAGGCCACCACTTCAA
GAACTCTGTAGCACCGCCTACATACCTCGCTCTGCTAATCCTGTTACCAGTGGCTGCTGCCAGTGGCGAT
AAGTCGTGTCTTACCGGGTTGGACTCAAGACGATAGTTACCGGATAAGGCGCAGCGGTCGGGCTGAACGG
GGGGTTCGTGCACACAGCCCAGCTTGGAGCGAACGACCTACACCGAACTGAGATACCTACAGCGTGAGCT
ATGAGAAAGCGCCACGCTTCCCGAAGGGAGAAAGGCGGACAGGTATCCGGTAAGCGGCAGGGTCGGAACA
GGAGAGCGCACGAGGGAGCTTCCAGGGGGAAACGCCTGGTATCTTTATAGTCCTGTCGGGTTTCGCCACC
TCTGACTTGAGCGTCGATTTTTGTGATGCTCGTCAGGGGGGCGGAGCCTATGGAAAAACGCCAGCAACGC
GGCCTTTTTACGGTTCCTGGCCTTTTGCTGGCCTTTTGCTCACATGTTCTTTCCTGCGTTATCCCCTGAT
TCTGTGGATAACCGTATTACCGCCTTTGAGTGAGCTGATACCGCTCGCCGCAGCCGAACGACCGAGCGCA
GCGAGTCAGTGAGCGAGGAAGCGGAAGAGCGCCCAATACGCAAACCGCCTCTCCCCGCGCGTTGGCCGAT
TCATTAATGCAGCTGGCACGACAGGTTTCCCGACTGGAAAGCGGGCAGTGAGCGCAACGCAATTAATGTG
AGTTAGCTCACTCATTAGGCACCCCAGGCTTTACACTTTATGCTTCCGGCTCGTATGTTGTGTGGAATTG
TGAGCGGATAACAATTTCACACAGGAAACAGCTATGACCATGATTACGCCAAGCGCGCAATTAACCCTCA
CTAAAGGGAACAAAAGCTGGAGCTGCAAGC
Features (pLannotate 1.2.2; 34 found; start..end, strand, type, name):
      5..231     +  promoter       RSV promoter: Rous sarcoma virus enhancer/promoter
    232..412     +  LTR            5' LTR (truncated): truncated 5' long terminal repeat (LTR) from HIV-1
    459..584     +  misc_feature   HIV-1 Ψ: packaging signal of human immunodeficiency virus type 1
    568..931     +  CDS            HIV-1 gag (fragment): gag protein from human immunodeficiency virus 1; gag
   1077..1310    +  misc_feature   RRE: The Rev response element (RRE) of HIV-1 allows for Rev-dependent mRNA export from the nucleus to the cytoplasm.
   1687..1713    +  CDS            Rev (fragment): human immunodeficiency virus 1 (HIV-1) Rev protein; rev; enhances nuclear export of unspliced and incompletely spliced viral mRNAs
   1720..1743    +  promoter       SV40 promoter (fragment): SV40 early promoter
   1744..1815    +  promoter       SV40 promoter (fragment): SV40 enhancer and early promoter
   1839..1974    +  rep_origin     SV40 ori: SV40 origin of replication
   2020..2616    +  CDS            PuroR (fragment): puromycin N-acetyltransferase; pac from Streptomyces; confers resistance to puromycin
   2665..2782    +  misc_feature   cPPT/CTS: central polypurine tract and central termination sequence of HIV-1
   2847..2913    +  CDS            small t antigen (fragment): SV40 (simian virus 40) small t antigen
   2920..4098    +  promoter       EF-1α promoter: strong constitutive promoter for human elongation factor EF-1α
   4119..4136    +  protein_bind   attB1 (fragment): mutant version of attB; core recombination site for the Gateway® BP reaction BP Clonase™
   4142..5089    +  CDS            ZNF101 (fragment): ZN101_HUMAN - Experimental evidence at protein level: Swiss-Prot protein existence level 1. May be involved in transcriptional regulation. From Homo sapiens (Human).
   5092..5115    -  protein_bind   attB2: mutant version of attB; recombination site for the Gateway® BP reaction BP Clonase™
   5123..5164    +  CDS            V5 tag: epitope tag from simian virus 5
   5180..5233    +  promoter       U6 promoter (fragment): RNA polymerase III promoter for human U6 snRNA
   5275..5863    +  misc_feature   WPRE: woodchuck hepatitis virus posttranscriptional regulatory element
   5914..5933    +  misc_feature   cPPT/CTS (fragment): central polypurine tract and central termination sequence of HIV-1
   5935..6168    +  LTR            3' LTR (ΔU3): self-inactivating 3' long terminal repeat (LTR) from HIV-1
   6246..6367    +  polyA_signal   SV40 poly(A) signal: SV40 polyadenylation signal
   6407..6542    +  rep_origin     SV40 ori: SV40 origin of replication
   6563..6581    -  promoter       T7 promoter: promoter for bacteriophage T7 RNA polymerase
   6589..6744    +  CDS            lacZα (fragment): LacZα fragment of β-galactosidase; lacZ fragment
   6749..7177    +  rep_origin     f1 ori (sequence partly withheld): f1 bacteriophage origin of replication; arrow indicates direction of (+) strand synthesis
   7230..7334    +  promoter       AmpR promoter: bla
   7335..8195    +  CDS            AmpR: β-lactamase; bla; confers resistance to ampicillin, carbenicillin, and related antibiotics
   8366..8954    +  rep_origin     ori: high-copy-number ColE1/pMB1/pBR322/pUC origin of replication
   9137..9229    +  CDS            lacI (fragment): lac repressor; lacI; The lac repressor binds to the lac operator to inhibit transcription in E. coli. This inhibition can be relieved by adding lactose or isopropyl-β-D-thiogalactopyranoside (IPTG).
   9242..9263    +  protein_bind   CAP binding site: CAP binding activates transcription in the presence of cAMP. E. coli catabolite activator protein
   9278..9308    +  promoter       lac promoter: promoter for the E. coli lac operon
   9316..9332    +  protein_bind   lac operator: The lac repressor binds to the lac operator to inhibit transcription in E. coli. This inhibition can be relieved by adding lactose or isopropyl-β-D-thiogalactopyranoside (IPTG). lac repressor encoded by lacI
   9377..9395    +  promoter       T3 promoter: promoter for bacteriophage T3 RNA polymerase
