[The description below was written by a language model from this plasmid's Addgene catalogue record and pLannotate feature annotations shown in this document.]
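Description:
TFORF3373 is a lentiviral mammalian expression plasmid built on the pLX_TRC317 backbone. It belongs to a barcoded library of human transcription factor open reading frames and carries ZNF101, a zinc finger protein thought to act in transcriptional regulation. The sequenced record is 9,418 nt. In bacteria the plasmid is maintained through a high-copy ColE1/pUC-type origin and selected with ampicillin via β-lactamase. An f1 origin and remnants of a lacZα/lac promoter cloning region flanked by T7 and T3 promoters are also present. The depositor notes a risk of recombination, which is typical of LTR-containing plasmids.

The viral portion follows a third-generation, self-inactivating design. An RSV promoter drives a truncated HIV-1 5' LTR, followed by the Ψ packaging signal with a partial gag sequence, the Rev response element for Rev-dependent nuclear export of the genomic RNA, a cPPT/CTS element, and a ΔU3 3' LTR followed by an SV40 polyadenylation signal. Within the transfer cassette, an SV40 early promoter expresses puromycin N-acetyltransferase, allowing selection of transduced cells. The EF-1α promoter then drives the ZNF101 ORF, which was inserted by Gateway cloning and is flanked by attB1 and attB2 sites. The ORF is joined to a C-terminal V5 epitope tag for detection, and a downstream WPRE enhances transcript expression.

According to the catalogue entry, each construct in the collection carries a unique 24-bp barcode. The barcode is not annotated in the feature table, so its position cannot be given from the record. The barcodes identify which transcription factor was delivered in pooled overexpression screens, such as those for factors that direct cell differentiation.
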