Addgene plasmid #144849: TFORF3373
Purpose: Lentiviral vector for overexpressing transcription factor ORFs with unique 24-bp barcodes. Barcodes facilitate identification of transcription factors in pooled screens.
Depositing lab: Feng Zhang. Depositing organization: Broad Institute. Publication: A transcription factor atlas of directed differentiation. Joung J, Ma S, Tay T, Geiger-Schuller KR, Kirchgatterer PC, Verdine VK, Guo B, Arias-Garcia MA, Allen WE, Singh A, Kuksenko O, Abudayyeh OO, Gootenberg JS, Fu Z, Macrae RK, Buenrostro JD, Regev A, Zhang F. Cell. 2023 Jan 5;186(1):209-229.e26. doi: 10.1016/j.cell.2022.11.026. PubMed 36608654.
Backbone
  Vector backbone: pLX_TRC317
  Backbone manufacturer: Broad Institute Genetic Perturbation Platform
  Backbone size w/o insert (bp): 8264
  Vector type: Mammalian Expression, Lentiviral
  Selectable markers: Puromycin
Growth in bacteria
  Bacterial resistance: Ampicillin, 100 μg/mL
  Growth temperature: 37°C
  Growth strain: NEB Stable
  Copy number: High Copy
Gene/Insert
  Gene/Insert name: ZNF101
  Species: H. sapiens (human)
  Insert size (bp): 1154
  Entrez Gene: ZNF101 (a.k.a. HZF12)
  Promoter: EF1a
  Tag / fusion protein: V5 (C terminal on insert)
  Cloning method: Gateway Cloning
  Sequencing primers: 5′ GGGTGGAGACTGAAGTTAGGCCAG; 3′ CACATAGCGTAAAAGGAGCAACATAG
Resource information
  A portion of this plasmid was derived from a plasmid made by: Broad Institute Genetic Perturbation Platform
Terms and licenses: Academic/Nonprofit Terms; Industry Terms: Not Available to Industry
Depositor comments: NM_001300949.1 Please test multiple small colonies in case of plasmid recombination. To make this collection available in a timely manner, a portion of this collection was not fully sequenced by Addgene. If an Addgene verified full plasmid sequence is not available, please contact us prior to placing an order to request the full sequence.
How to cite: TFORF3373 was a gift from Feng Zhang (Addgene plasmid # 144849 ; http://n2t.net/addgene:144849 ; RRID:Addgene_144849)
