>Addgene plasmid #144849 | TFORF3373 | depositor partial sequence | sequence record 286662 | Insert
ATCGATTGATCAACAAGTTTGTACAAAAAAGTTGGCATGAGAGCTCATGCTGGACACAAACGATCTGAGT
GTGGTGGGGAATGGAGAGAGACGCCCCGTAAACAGAAACAACATGGGAAAGCCTCCATTTCCCCCAGTAG
TGGTGCACGGCGCACAGTAACACCAACTCGAAAGAGACCTTATGAATGCAAGGTGTGCGGGAAAGCCTTT
AATTCTCCCAATTTATTTCAAATCCATCAAAGAACTCACACTGGAAAGAGGTCCTATAAATGTAGGGAAA
TAGTGAGAGCCTTCACAGTTTCCAGTTTCTTTCGAAAACATGGAAAAATGCATACTGGAGAAAAACGCTA
TGAATGTAAATACTGTGGAAAACCTATCGATTATCCCAGTTTATTTCAAATTCATGTTAGAACTCACACT
GGAGAAAAACCTTACAAATGTAAACAATGTGGTAAAGCCTTCATTTCCGCAGGTTACCTTCGGACACATG
AAATCAGATCTCACGCGCTGGAGAAATCCCACCAATGTCAGGAATGTGGGAAAAAACTCAGTTGTTCCAG
TTCCCTTCACAGACATGAAAGAACTCATAGTGGAGGAAAACTCTACGAATGTCAAAAATGTGCCAAAGTC
TTTAGATGTCCCACGTCCCTTCAAGCACATGAAAGAGCTCACACTGGAGAAAGACCTTATGAATGTAATA
AATGTGGTAAAACCTTCAATTATCCCAGTTGTTTTCGAAGACATAAAAAAACTCATAGTGGAGAAAAGCC
ATATGAATGTACAAGGTGTGGTAAAGCCTTTGGGTGGTGCAGTTCCCTCCGAAGACATGAAATGACTCAC
ACTGGAGAAAAACCCTTTGATTGTAAACAGTGTGGTAAAGTCTTTACTTTTTCAAATTACCTTAGACTTC
ATGAAAGAACTCATTTGGCCGGGCGTAGCCAGTGCTTTGGCAGGAGGCAGGGGGATCACCTGAGCCCAGG
AGTTTGCCCAACTTTCTTGTACAAAGTGGTTGATATCGGTAAGCCTATCCCTAACCCTCTCCTCGGTCTC
GATTCTACGTAGTAATGAACTAGTCCGTAACTTGAAAGTATTTCGATTTCTTGGCTTTATATATCTTGTG
GAAAGGACGAAATTCCCATTGTGATTGGGCCTGC
