>Addgene plasmid #144849 | TFORF3373 | depositor partial sequence | sequence record 286663 | Barcode
AATTCCCATTGTGATTGGGCCTGC
